>Addgene plasmid #195471 | pHS-439 | addgene full sequence | sequence record 384259 | Addgene NGS Result
CGATACCGTCGACCTCGAGGGAATTAATTCGAGCTCGGTACCTTTAAGACCAATGACTTACAAGGCAGCT
GTAGATCTTAGCCACTTTTTAAAAGAAAAGGGGGGACTGGAAGGGCTAATTCACTCCCAACGAAGACAAG
ATCTGCTTTTTGCTTGTACTGGGTCTCTCTGGTTAGACCAGATCTGAGCCTGGGAGCTCTCTGGCTAACT
AGGGAACCCACTGCTTAAGCCTCAATAAAGCTTGCCTTGAGTGCTTCAAGTAGTGTGTGCCCGTCTGTTG
TGTGACTCTGGTAACTAGAGATCCCTCAGACCCTTTTAGTCAGTGTGGAAAATCTCTAGCAGCATCTAGA
ATTAATTCCGTGTATTCTATAGTGTCACCTAAATCGTATGTGTATGATACATAAGGTTATGTATTAATTG
TAGCCGCGTTCTAACGACAATATGTACAAGCCTAATTGTGTAGCATCTGGCTTACTGAAGCAGACCCTAT
CATCTCTCTCGTAAACTGCCGTCAGAGTCGGTTTGGTTGGACGAACCTTCTGAGTTTCTGGTAACGCCGT
CCCGCACCCGGAAATGGTCAGCGAACCAATCAGCAGGGTCATCGCTAGCCAGATCCTCTACGCCGGACGC
ATCGTGGCCGGCATCACCGGCGCCACAGGTGCGGTTGCTGGCGCCTATATCGCCGACATCACCGATGGGG
AAGATCGGGCTCGCCACTTCGGGCTCATGAGCGCTTGTTTCGGCGTGGGTATGGTGGCAGGCCCCGTGGC
CGGGGGACTGTTGGGCGCCATCTCCTTGCATGCACCATTCCTTGCGGCGGCGGTGCTCAACGGCCTCAAC
CTACTACTGGGCTGCTTCCTAATGCAGGAGTCGCATAAGGGAGAGCGTCGAATGGTGCACTCTCAGTACA
ATCTGCTCTGATGCCGCATAGTTAAGCCAGCCCCGACACCCGCCAACACCCGCTGACGCGCCCTGACGGG
CTTGTCTGCTCCCGGCATCCGCTTACAGACAAGCTGTGACCGTCTCCGGGAGCTGCATGTGTCAGAGGTT
TTCACCGTCATCACCGAAACGCGCGAGACGAAAGGGCCTCGTGATACGCCTATTTTTATAGGTTAATGTC
ATGATAATAATGGTTTCTTAGACGTCAGGTGGCACTTTTCGGGGAAATGTGCGCGGAACCCCTATTTGTT
TATTTTTCTAAATACATTCAAATATGTATCCGCTCATGAGACAATAACCCTGATAAATGCTTCAATAATA
TTGAAAAAGGAAGAGTATGAGTATTCAACATTTCCGTGTCGCCCTTATTCCCTTTTTTGCGGCATTTTGC
CTTCCTGTTTTTGCTCACCCAGAAACGCTGGTGAAAGTAAAAGATGCTGAAGATCAGTTGGGTGCACGAG
TGGGTTACATCGAACTGGATCTCAACAGCGGTAAGATCCTTGAGAGTTTTCGCCCCGAAGAACGTTTTCC
AATGATGAGCACTTTTAAAGTTCTGCTATGTGGCGCGGTATTATCCCGTATTGACGCCGGGCAAGAGCAA
CTCGGTCGCCGCATACACTATTCTCAGAATGACTTGGTTGAGTACTCACCAGTCACAGAAAAGCATCTTA
CGGATGGCATGACAGTAAGAGAATTATGCAGTGCTGCCATAACCATGAGTGATAACACTGCGGCCAACTT
ACTTCTGACAACGATCGGAGGACCGAAGGAGCTAACCGCTTTTTTGCACAACATGGGGGATCATGTAACT
CGCCTTGATCGTTGGGAACCGGAGCTGAATGAAGCCATACCAAACGACGAGCGTGACACCACGATGCCTG
TAGCAATGGCAACAACGTTGCGCAAACTATTAACTGGCGAACTACTTACTCTAGCTTCCCGGCAACAATT
AATAGACTGGATGGAGGCGGATAAAGTTGCAGGACCACTTCTGCGCTCGGCCCTTCCGGCTGGCTGGTTT
ATTGCTGATAAATCTGGAGCCGGTGAGCGTGGGTCTCGCGGTATCATTGCAGCACTGGGGCCAGATGGTA
AGCCCTCCCGTATCGTAGTTATCTACACGACGGGGAGTCAGGCAACTATGGATGAACGAAATAGACAGAT
CGCTGAGATAGGTGCCTCACTGATTAAGCATTGGTAACTGTCAGACCAAGTTTACTCATATATACTTTAG
ATTGATTTAAAACTTCATTTTTAATTTAAAAGGATCTAGGTGAAGATCCTTTTTGATAATCTCATGACCA
AAATCCCTTAACGTGAGTTTTCGTTCCACTGAGCGTCAGACCCCGTAGAAAAGATCAAAGGATCTTCTTG
AGATCCTTTTTTTCTGCGCGTAATCTGCTGCTTGCAAACAAAAAAACCACCGCTACCAGCGGTGGTTTGT
TTGCCGGATCAAGAGCTACCAACTCTTTTTCCGAAGGTAACTGGCTTCAGCAGAGCGCAGATACCAAATA
CTGTTCTTCTAGTGTAGCCGTAGTTAGGCCACCACTTCAAGAACTCTGTAGCACCGCCTACATACCTCGC
TCTGCTAATCCTGTTACCAGTGGCTGCTGCCAGTGGCGATAAGTCGTGTCTTACCGGGTTGGACTCAAGA
CGATAGTTACCGGATAAGGCGCAGCGGTCGGGCTGAACGGGGGGTTCGTGCACACAGCCCAGCTTGGAGC
GAACGACCTACACCGAACTGAGATACCTACAGCGTGAGCTATGAGAAAGCGCCACGCTTCCCGAAGGGAG
AAAGGCGGACAGGTATCCGGTAAGCGGCAGGGTCGGAACAGGAGAGCGCACGAGGGAGCTTCCAGGGGGA
AACGCCTGGTATCTTTATAGTCCTGTCGGGTTTCGCCACCTCTGACTTGAGCGTCGATTTTTGTGATGCT
CGTCAGGGGGGCGGAGCCTATGGAAAAACGCCAGCAACGCGGCCTTTTTACGGTTCCTGGCCTTTTGCTG
GCCTTTTGCTCACATGTTCTTTCCTGCGTTATCCCCTGATTCTGTGGATAACCGTATTACCGCCTTTGAG
TGAGCTGATACCGCTCGCCGCAGCCGAACGACCGAGCGCAGCGAGTCAGTGAGCGAGGAAGCGGAAGAGC
GCCCAATACGCAAACCGCCTCTCCCCGCGCGTTGGCCGATTCATTAATGCAGCTGTGGAATGTGTGTCAG
TTAGGGTGTGGAAAGTCCCCAGGCTCCCCAGCAGGCAGAAGTATGCAAAGCATGCATCTCAATTAGTCAG
CAACCAGGTGTGGAAAGTCCCCAGGCTCCCCAGCAGGCAGAAGTATGCAAAGCATGCATCTCAATTAGTC
AGCAACCATAGTCCCGCCCCTAACTCCGCCCATCCCGCCCCTAACTCCGCCCAGTTCCGCCCATTCTCCG
CCCCATGGCTGACTAATTTTTTTTATTTATGCAGAGGCCGAGGCCGCCTCGGCCTCTGAGCTATTCCAGA
AGTAGTGAGGAGGCTTTTTTGGAGGCCTAGGCTTTTGCAAAAAGCTTGGACACAAGACAGGCTTGCGAGA
TATGTTTGAGAATACCACTTTATCCCGCGTCAGGGAGAGGCAGTGCGTAAAAAGACGCGGACTCATGTGA
AATACTGGTTTTTAGTGCGCCAGATCTCTATAATCTCGCGCAACCTATTTTCCCCTCGAACACTTTTTAA
GCCGTAGATAAACAGGCTGGGACACTTCACATGAGCGAAAAATACATCGTCACCTGGGACATGTTGCAGA
TCCATGCACGTAAACTCGCAAGCCGACTGATGCCTTCTGAACAATGGAAAGGCATTATTGCCGTAAGCCG
TGGCGGTCTGTACCGGGTGCGTTACTGGCGCGTGAACTGGGTATTCGTCATGTCGATACCGTTTGTATTT
CCAGCTACGATCACGACAACCAGCGCGAGCTTAAAGTGCTGAAACGCGCAGAAGGCGATGGCGAAGGCTT
CATCGTTATTGATGACCTGGTGGATACCGGTGGTACTGCGGTTGCGATTCGTGAAATGTATCCAAAAGCG
CACTTTGTCACCATCTTCGCAAAACCGGCTGGTCGTCCGCTGGTTGATGACTATGTTGTTGATATCCCGC
AAGATACCTGGATTGAACAGCCGTGGGATATGGGCGTCGTATTCGTCCCGCCAATCTCCGGTCGCTAATC
TTTTCAACGCCTGGCACTGCCGGGCGTTGTTCTTTTTAACTTCAGGCGGGTTACAATAGTTTCCAGTAAG
TATTCTGGAGGCTGCATCCATGACACAGGCAAACCTGAGCGAAACCCTGTTCAAACCCCGCTTTAAACAT
CCTGAAACCTCGACGCTAGTCCGCCGCTTTAATCACGGCGCACAACCGCCTGTGCAGTCGGCCCTTGATG
GTAAAACCATCCCTCACTGGTATCGCATGATTAACCGTCTGATGTGGATCTGGCGCGGCATTGACCCACG
CGAAATCCTCGACGTCCAGGCACGTATTGTGATGAGCGATGCCGAACGTACCGACGATGATTTATACGAT
ACGGTGATTGGCTACCGTGGCGGCAACTGGATTTATGAGTGGGCCCCGGATCTTTGTGAAGGAACCTTAC
TTCTGTGGTGTGACATAATTGGACAAACTACCTACAGAGATTTAAAGCTCTAAGGTAAATATAAAATTTT
TAAGTGTATAATGTGTTAAACTACTGATTCTAATTGTTTGTGTATTTTAGATTCCAACCTATGGAACTGA
TGAATGGGAGCAGTGGTGGAATGCCTTTAATGAGGAAAACCTGTTTTGCTCAGAAGAAATGCCATCTAGT
GATGATGAGGCTACTGCTGACTCTCAACATTCTACTCCTCCAAAAAAGAAGAGAAAGGTAGAAGACCCCA
AGGACTTTCCTTCAGAATTGCTAAGTTTTTTGAGTCATGCTGTGTTTAGTAATAGAACTCTTGCTTGCTT
TGCTATTTACACCACAAAGGAAAAAGCTGCACTGCTATACAAGAAAATTATGGAAAAATATTCTGTAACC
TTTATAAGTAGGCATAACAGTTATAATCATAACATACTGTTTTTTCTTACTCCACACAGGCATAGAGTGT
CTGCTATTAATAACTATGCTCAAAAATTGTGTACCTTTAGCTTTTTAATTTGTAAAGGGGTTAATAAGGA
ATATTTGATGTATAGTGCCTTGACTAGAGATCATAATCAGCCATACCACATTTGTAGAGGTTTTACTTGC
TTTAAAAAACCTCCCACACCTCCCCCTGAACCTGAAACATAAAATGAATGCAATTGTTGTTGTTAACTTG
TTTATTGCAGCTTATAATGGTTACAAATAAAGCAATAGCATCACAAATTTCACAAATAAAGCATTTTTTT
CACTGCATTCTAGTTGTGGTTTGTCCAAACTCATCAATGTATCTTATCATGTCTGGATCAACTGGATAAC
TCAAGCTAACCAAAATCATCCCAAACTTCCCACCCCATACCCTATTACCACTGCCAATTACCTGTGGTTT
CATTTACTCTAAACCTGTGATTCCTCTGAATTATTTTCATTTTAAAGAAATTGTATTTGTTAAATATGTA
CTACAAACTTAGTAGTTGGAAGGGCTAATTCACTCCCAAAGAAGACAAGATATCCTTGATCTGTGGATCT
ACCACACACAAGGCTACTTCCCTGATTAGCAGAACTACACACCAGGGCCAGGGGTCAGATATCCACTGAC
CTTTGGATGGTGCTACAAGCTAGTACCAGTTGAGCCAGATAAGGTAGAAGAGGCCAATAAAGGAGAGAAC
ACCAGCTTGTTACACCCTGTGAGCCTGCATGGGATGGATGACCCGGAGAGAGAAGTGTTAGAGTGGAGGT
TTGACAGCCGCCTAGCATTTCATCACGTGGCCCGAGAGCTGCATCCGGAGTACTTCAAGAACTGCTGATA
TCGAGCTTGCTACAAGGGACTTTCCGCTGGGGACTTTCCAGGGAGGCGTGGCCTGGGCGGGACTGGGGAG
TGGCGAGCCCTCAGATCCTGCATATAAGCAGCTGCTTTTTGCCTGTACTGGGTCTCTCTGGTTAGACCAG
ATCTGAGCCTGGGAGCTCTCTGGCTAACTAGGGAACCCACTGCTTAAGCCTCAATAAAGCTTGCCTTGAG
TGCTTCAAGTAGTGTGTGCCCGTCTGTTGTGTGACTCTGGTAACTAGAGATCCCTCAGACCCTTTTAGTC
AGTGTGGAAAATCTCTAGCAGTGGCGCCCGAACAGGGACTTGAAAGCGAAAGGGAAACCAGAGGAGCTCT
CTCGACGCAGGACTCGGCTTGCTGAAGCGCGCACGGCAAGAGGCGAGGGGCGGCGACTGGTGAGTACGCC
AAAAATTTTGACTAGCGGAGGCTAGAAGGAGAGAGATGGGTGCGAGAGCGTCAGTATTAAGCGGGGGAGA
ATTAGATCGCGATGGGAAAAAATTCGGTTAAGGCCAGGGGGAAAGAAAAAATATAAATTAAAACATATAG
TATGGGCAAGCAGGGAGCTAGAACGATTCGCAGTTAATCCTGGCCTGTTAGAAACATCAGAAGGCTGTAG
ACAAATACTGGGACAGCTACAACCATCCCTTCAGACAGGATCAGAAGAACTTAGATCATTATATAATACA
GTAGCAACCCTCTATTGTGTGCATCAAAGGATAGAGATAAAAGACACCAAGGAAGCTTTAGACAAGATAG
AGGAAGAGCAAAACAAAAGTAAGACCACCGCACAGCAAGCGGCCGGCCGCTGATCTTCAGACCTGGAGGA
GGAGATATGAGGGACAATTGGAGAAGTGAATTATATAAATATAAAGTAGTAAAAATTGAACCATTAGGAG
TAGCACCCACCAAGGCAAAGAGAAGAGTGGTGCAGAGAGAAAAAAGAGCAGTGGGAATAGGAGCTTTGTT
CCTTGGGTTCTTGGGAGCAGCAGGAAGCACTATGGGCGCAGCGTCAATGACGCTGACGGTACAGGCCAGA
CAATTATTGTCTGGTATAGTGCAGCAGCAGAACAATTTGCTGAGGGCTATTGAGGCGCAACAGCATCTGT
TGCAACTCACAGTCTGGGGCATCAAGCAGCTCCAGGCAAGAATCCTGGCTGTGGAAAGATACCTAAAGGA
TCAACAGCTCCTGGGGATTTGGGGTTGCTCTGGAAAACTCATTTGCACCACTGCTGTGCCTTGGAATGCT
AGTTGGAGTAATAAATCTCTGGAACAGATTTGGAATCACACGACCTGGATGGAGTGGGACAGAGAAATTA
ACAATTACACAAGCTTAATACACTCCTTAATTGAAGAATCGCAAAACCAGCAAGAAAAGAATGAACAAGA
ATTATTGGAATTAGATAAATGGGCAAGTTTGTGGAATTGGTTTAACATAACAAATTGGCTGTGGTATATA
AAATTATTCATAATGATAGTAGGAGGCTTGGTAGGTTTAAGAATAGTTTTTGCTGTACTTTCTATAGTGA
ATAGAGTTAGGCAGGGATATTCACCATTATCGTTTCAGACCCACCTCCCAACCCCGAGGGGACCCGACAG
GCCCGAAGGAATAGAAGAAGAAGGTGGAGAGAGAGACAGAGACAGATCCATTCGATTAGTGAACGGATCT
CGACGGTATCGCCAAATGGCAGTATTCATCCACAATTTTAAAAGAAAAGGGGGGATTGGGGGGTACAGTG
CAGGGGAAAGAATAGTAGACATAATAGCAACAGACATACAAACTAAAGAATTACAAAAACAAATTACAAA
AATTCAAAATTTTCGGGTTTATTACAGGGACAGCAGAGATCCAGTTTGGATCGATAAGCTTGATATCGAA
TTCACGATTGAGTAACACTGTATCTAGTCTACCTACAGGGCTAGACGTCGAAGTAGCCGTAGGGATAGCG
TCAACCTCTTAGACGTCGAAGTAGCCGTAGAATCAGTTCTCCCGAGGTAGACGTCGAAGTAGCCGTAGAG
AGCCGTGCTTCCAATAAGACGTCGAAGTAGCCGTAGCGGGTTTCGTAACAATCGCATGAGGATTCGCAAC
GCCTTAGACGTCGAAGTAGCCGTAGTCCCGTCTCAGTAAAGGTAGACGTCGAAGTAGCCGTAGAATCGGA
CTGCCTTCGTAAGACGTCGAAGTAGCCGTAGGTATCAGTCGCCTCGGAAAGACGTCGAAGTAGCCGTAGA
TTCGTAAGAGGCTCACTCTCCCTTACACGGAGTGGATAGGATCCTCTAGAGGGTATATAATGGGGGCCAC
TAGTCTACTACCAGAGCTCATCGCTAGCGCTACCGGATCGCCACCATGTATCGAATGCAGCTCCTTTCAT
GCATCGCCCTCTCTTTGGCGCTTGTGACGAACTCTGCGGACCCTGCCCCTACAAGCTCTTCTACTAAAAA
AACCCAACTCCAACTGGAACACCTGTTGCTTGATCTTCAGATGATTCTGAACGGAATCAATAATTATAAG
AATCCAAAATTGACGAGGATGCTCACTTTCAAGTTCTATATGCCTAAAAAAGCAACCGAACTGAAACACC
TGCAGTGCCTTGAGGAGGAGCTGAAACCTTTGGAAGAGGTCCTTAACTTGGCCCAATCCAAAAATTTTCA
TTTCGATCCACGCGATGTAGTTTCCAACATCAATGTCTTTGTTCTGGAGCTGAAGGGTAGCGAGACTACA
TTCATGTGCGAATATGCAGACGAAACAGCAACCATAGTCGAGTTTCTCAATCGCTGGATTACGTTTTGTC
AGAGCATAATCTCCACACTTACTGGAGGGGGAAGCGGAGCTACTAACTTCAGCCTGCTGAAGCAGGCTGG
AGACGTGGAGGAGAACCCTGGACCTATGGTGAGCAAGGGCGAGGAGCTGTTCACCGGGGTGGTGCCCATC
CTGGTCGAGCTGGACGGCGACGTAAACGGCCACAAGTTCAGCGTGTCTGGCGAGGGCGAGGGCGATGCCA
CCTACGGCAAGCTGACCCTGAAGTTCATCTGCACCACCGGCAAGCTGCCCGTGCCCTGGCCCACCCTCGT
GACCACCCTGACCTACGGCGTGCAGTGCTTCAGCCGCTACCCCGACCACATGAAGCAGCACGACTTCTTC
AAGTCCGCCATGCCCGAAGGCTACGTCCAGGAGCGCACCATCTTCTTCAAGGACGACGGCAACTACAAGA
CCCGCGCCGAGGTGAAGTTCGAGGGCGACACCCTGGTGAACCGCATCGAGCTGAAGGGCATCGACTTCAA
GGAGGACGGCAACATCCTGGGGCACAAGCTGGAGTACAACTACAACAGCCACAACGTCTATATCATGGCC
GACAAGCAGAAGAACGGCATCAAGGCGAACTTCAAGATCCGCCACAACATCGAGGACGGCAGCGTGCAGC
TCGCCGACCACTACCAGCAGAACACCCCCATCGGCGACGGCCCCGTGCTGCTGCCCGACAACCACTACCT
GAGCACCCAGTCCGCCCTGAGCAAAGACCCCAACGAGAAGCGCGATCACATGGTCCTGCTGGAGTTCGTG
ACCGCCGCCGGGATCACTCTCGGCATGGACGAGCTGTACAAGTAAGCGGCCGCGACTCTAGAGTCGACCT
GCAGGCATGCAAGCTTGATATCAAGCTTATCGATAATCAACCTCTGGATTACAAAATTTGTGAAAGATTG
ACTGGTATTCTTAACTATGTTGCTCCTTTTACGCTATGTGGATACGCTGCTTTAATGCCTTTGTATCATG
CTATTGCTTCCCGTATGGCTTTCATTTTCTCCTCCTTGTATAAATCCTGGTTGCTGTCTCTTTATGAGGA
GTTGTGGCCCGTTGTCAGGCAACGTGGCGTGGTGTGCACTGTGTTTGCTGACGCAACCCCCACTGGTTGG
GGCATTGCCACCACCTGTCAGCTCCTTTCCGGGACTTTCGCTTTCCCCCTCCCTATTGCCACGGCGGAAC
TCATCGCCGCCTGCCTTGCCCGCTGCTGGACAGGGGCTCGGCTGTTGGGCACTGACAATTCCGTGGTGTT
GTCGGGGAAATCATCGTCCTTTCCTTGGCTGCTCGCCTGTGTTGCCACCTGGATTCTGCGCGGGACGTCC
TTCTGCTACGTCCCTTCGGCCCTCAATCCAGCGGACCTTCCTTCCCGCGGCCTGCTGCCGGCTCTGCGGC
CTCTTCCGCGTCTTCGCCTTCGCCCTCAGACGAGTCGGATCTCCCTTTGGGCCGCCTCCCCGCAT
Features (pLannotate 1.2.2; 34 found; start..end, strand, type, name):
     38..106     +  CDS            nef (fragment): NEF_HV1Z2 - Experimental evidence at protein level: Swiss-Prot protein existence level 1. Extracellular Nef protein targets CD4(+) T-lymphocytes for apoptosis by interacting with CXCR4 surface receptors. From Human immunodeficiency virus type 1 group M subtype D (isolate Z2/CDC-Z34) (HIV-1).
    108..341     +  LTR            3' LTR (ΔU3): self-inactivating 3' long terminal repeat (LTR) from HIV-1
    366..384     -  promoter       SP6 promoter: promoter for bacteriophage SP6 RNA polymerase
    612..891     +  CDS            TcR (fragment): tetracycline efflux protein; tet; confers resistance to tetracycline
    892..940     -  misc_feature   bom (fragment): basis of mobility region from pBR322
   1042..1077    -  CDS            rop (fragment): Rop protein, which maintains plasmids at low copy number; rop
   1172..1276    +  promoter       AmpR promoter: bla
   1277..2137    +  CDS            AmpR: β-lactamase; bla; confers resistance to ampicillin, carbenicillin, and related antibiotics
   2308..2896    +  rep_origin     ori: high-copy-number ColE1/pMB1/pBR322/pUC origin of replication
   3079..3135    +  CDS            lacI (fragment): lac repressor; lacI; The lac repressor binds to the lac operator to inhibit transcription in E. coli. This inhibition can be relieved by adding lactose or isopropyl-β-D-thiogalactopyranoside (IPTG).
   3142..3471    +  promoter       SV40 promoter: SV40 enhancer and early promoter
   3671..3790    +  CDS            gpt (fragment): XGPT_ECOLI - Also known as gpp, gxu. Experimental evidence at protein level: Swiss-Prot protein existence level 1. Purine salvage pathway enzyme that catalyzes the transfer of the ribosyl-5-phosphate group from 5-phospho-alpha-D-ribose 1- diphosphate (PRPP) to the N9 position of the 6-oxopurines guanine and xanthine to form the corresponding ribonucleotides GMP (guanosine 5'- monophosphate) and XMP (xanthosine 5'-monophosphate), with the release of PPi. To a lesser extent, also acts on hypoxanthine (PubMed:9100006, PubMed:3886014). Does not ribophosphorylate adenine (PubMed:3886014). From Esch
   3790..4125    +  CDS            gpt (fragment): XGPT_ECOLI - Also known as gpp, gxu. Experimental evidence at protein level: Swiss-Prot protein existence level 1. Purine salvage pathway enzyme that catalyzes the transfer of the ribosyl-5-phosphate group from 5-phospho-alpha-D-ribose 1- diphosphate (PRPP) to the N9 position of the 6-oxopurines guanine and xanthine to form the corresponding ribonucleotides GMP (guanosine 5'- monophosphate) and XMP (xanthosine 5'-monophosphate), with the release of PPi. To a lesser extent, also acts on hypoxanthine (PubMed:9100006, PubMed:3886014). Does not ribophosphorylate adenine (PubMed:3886014). From Esch
   4220..4525    +  CDS            frsA (fragment): FRSA_ECOLI - Also known as yafA. Experimental evidence at protein level: Swiss-Prot protein existence level 1. Catalyzes the hydrolysis of esters (PubMed:15808744). Displays esterase activity toward pNP-butyrate (PubMed:15808744). May stimulate mixed-acid fermentation by acting as a fermentation/respiration switch that down-regulates respiration and up- regulates fermentation rates (PubMed:15169777). From Escherichia coli (strain K12).
   4529..4603    +  CDS            small t antigen (fragment): SV40 (simian virus 40) small t antigen
   4605..4670    +  intron         small t intron: SV40 (simian virus 40) small t antigen intron
   4800..4820    +  CDS            SV40 NLS: nuclear localization signal of SV40 (simian virus 40) large T antigen
   5139..5222    +  CDS            large T antigen (fragment): large T antigen from SV40 (simian virus 40)
   5245..5379    +  polyA_signal   SV40 poly(A) signal: SV40 polyadenylation signal
   5546..5875    +  CDS            nef (fragment): NEF_HV1BR - Experimental evidence at protein level: Swiss-Prot protein existence level 1. Extracellular Nef protein targets CD4(+) T-lymphocytes for apoptosis by interacting with CXCR4 surface receptors (PubMed:14990729). From Human immunodeficiency virus type 1 group M subtype B (isolate BRU/LAI) (HIV-1).
   5923..6180    +  LTR            5' LTR (truncated): truncated 5' long terminal repeat (LTR) from HIV-1
   6227..6352    +  misc_feature   HIV-1 Ψ: packaging signal of human immunodeficiency virus type 1
   6336..6674    +  CDS            HIV-1 gag (fragment): gag protein from human immunodeficiency virus 1; gag
   6849..7082    +  misc_feature   RRE: The Rev response element (RRE) of HIV-1 allows for Rev-dependent mRNA export from the nucleus to the cytoplasm.
   7459..7559    +  CDS            Rev (fragment): human immunodeficiency virus 1 (HIV-1) Rev protein; rev; enhances nuclear export of unspliced and incompletely spliced viral mRNAs
   7596..7713    +  misc_feature   cPPT/CTS: central polypurine tract and central termination sequence of HIV-1
   7750..7773    -  misc_feature   MCS (fragment): pBluescript multiple cloning site
   8167..8183    +  promoter       minP (fragment): minimal TATA-box promoter with low basal activity
   8236..8703    +  CDS            IL2: IL2_HUMAN - Experimental evidence at protein level: Swiss-Prot protein existence level 1. Produced by T-cells in response to antigenic or mitogenic stimulation, this protein is required for T-cell proliferation and other activities crucial to regulation of the immune response. Can stimulate B-cells, monocytes, lymphokine-activated killer cells, natural killer cells, and glioma cells. From Homo sapiens (Human).
   8776..9495    +  CDS            EGFP: the original enhanced GFP (Yang et al., 1996) mammalian codon-optimized
   9506..9536    +  misc_feature   MCS (fragment): pUC18/19 multiple cloning site
   9537..9555    +  misc_feature   MCS (fragment): pBluescript multiple cloning site
   9555..10143   +  misc_feature   WPRE: woodchuck hepatitis virus posttranscriptional regulatory element
  10144..21      +  misc_feature   MCS (fragment) (across the origin): pBluescript multiple cloning site
