[The description below was written by a language model from this plasmid's Addgene catalogue record and pLannotate feature annotations shown in this document.]
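Description:
pHS-439 is a lentiviral transfer plasmid built on the pHR backbone for stable integration of an inducible cytokine cassette into mammalian cells. It is propagated in E. coli using a high-copy ColE1/pUC-type origin and selected with ampicillin through the AmpR β-lactamase gene. The plasmid backbone also retains legacy sequences typical of older pHR vectors, including fragments of TcR, rop and bom from pBR322 and an SV40 promoter–gpt–SV40 small t intron/poly(A) region. These lie outside the LTR-flanked region and are not part of the packaged genome. The viral portion runs from a truncated HIV-1 5' LTR through the Ψ packaging signal, a partial gag sequence, the Rev response element and the cPPT/CTS, and ends in a self-inactivating ΔU3 3' LTR. Packaging functions are not encoded on this plasmid and must be provided in trans.

The payload is a synthetic response module described as eight tandem binding sites for the ZF3 zinc-finger domain placed upstream of a minimal ybTATA promoter; the annotation detects only a short minimal TATA-box promoter fragment here and does not annotate the binding-site array. This promoter drives an IL-2 coding sequence, recorded as the engineered "super IL-2" variant, linked through a 2A peptide to EGFP and followed by a WPRE to enhance transcript expression. Because the minimal promoter has low basal activity, expression should depend on a cognate ZF3-based synZiFTR transcriptional regulator, which is not encoded on this construct and must be supplied separately. When it is activated, cytokine and EGFP are produced from one transcript, so fluorescence reports induction. The associated work concerns synthetic gene circuits for controlling therapeutic human cells.
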