Addgene plasmid #195471: pHS-439
Purpose: Lentiviral Integratable Inducible superIL-2 cytokine using synZiFTR ZF3
Depositing lab: Ahmad Khalil. Depositing organization: Boston University Main Campus. Publication: Multidimensional control of therapeutic human cell function with synthetic gene circuits. Li HS, Israni DV, Gagnon KA, Gan KA, Raymond MH, Sander JD, Roybal KT, Joung JK, Wong WW, Khalil AS. Science. 2022 Dec 16;378(6625):1227-1234. doi: 10.1126/science.ade0156. Epub 2022 Dec 15. PubMed 36520914.
Backbone
  Vector backbone: pHR
  Vector type: Mammalian Expression, Lentiviral
Growth in bacteria
  Bacterial resistance: Ampicillin, 100 μg/mL
  Growth temperature: 37°C
  Growth strain: NEB Stable
  Copy number: Unknown
Gene/Insert
  Gene/Insert name: 8X ZF3 BS - ybTATA - super IL-2 - 2A -EGFP
  Species: Synthetic
  Cloning method: Gibson Cloning
Terms and licenses: Academic/Nonprofit Terms; Industry Terms: Not Available to Industry
How to cite: pHS-439 was a gift from Ahmad Khalil (Addgene plasmid # 195471 ; http://n2t.net/addgene:195471 ; RRID:Addgene_195471)
